Addgene plasmid #110692: GuideVector_BbsI
Purpose: (Empty Backbone) For rapid cloning and expression of sgRNAs in mammalian cells. Contains copGFP for easy FACS sorting.
Depositing lab: Douglas Mahoney. Depositing organization: University of Calgary.
Backbone
  Vector backbone: pMaxGFP
  Vector type: Mammalian Expression, CRISPR
  Selectable markers: Neomycin (select with G418)
Growth in bacteria
  Bacterial resistance: Kanamycin, 50 μg/mL
  Growth temperature: 37°C
  Growth strain: DH5alpha
  Copy number: High Copy
Terms and licenses: Academic/Nonprofit Terms; Industry Terms: Not Available to Industry
How to cite: GuideVector_BbsI was a gift from Douglas Mahoney (Addgene plasmid # 110692 ; http://n2t.net/addgene:110692 ; RRID:Addgene_110692)
