[The description below was written by a language model from this plasmid's Addgene catalogue record and pLannotate feature annotations shown in this document.]
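Description:
GuideVector_BbsI is an empty-backbone mammalian expression and CRISPR plasmid of about 3.9 kb, built on pMaxGFP and intended for quick cloning and expression of single guide RNAs in mammalian cells. It is maintained in E. coli as a high-copy plasmid through a ColE1/pUC-type origin and selected with kanamycin via the Tn5 aminoglycoside phosphotransferase gene (NeoR/KanR). The catalogue also lists neomycin/G418 as a mammalian selectable marker. However, the only promoter element annotated next to this gene is a fragment of the bacterial bla (AmpR) promoter, and no eukaryotic promoter for it appears in the feature tables.

The plasmid carries two independent expression units. The guide cassette, on the reverse strand, consists of a human U6 RNA polymerase III promoter followed by a short gap and then the Streptococcus pyogenes Cas9 guide RNA scaffold. As the name implies, that gap is presumably where BbsI sites allow a spacer to be inserted as annealed oligonucleotides, although the sites themselves are not annotated. The second unit is a reporter: the CMV immediate-early enhancer and promoter, a chimeric β-globin/immunoglobulin intron that improves expression, the copepod green fluorescent protein ppluGFP2 (the catalogue's copGFP) and an SV40 polyadenylation signal. Because GFP is expressed from the same plasmid as the guide, transfected cells can be identified and enriched by FACS. No Cas9 coding sequence is present, so the nuclease has to be provided separately. Short attB2, lacZα and SV40 large T antigen fragments appear to be cloning remnants. The depositor and sequencing-derived records differ slightly in length (3,934 versus 3,921 nt) but show the same feature set and order.
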