Features (pLannotate 1.2.2; 13 found; start..end, strand, type, name):
    169..546     +  enhancer       CMV enhancer: human cytomegalovirus immediate early enhancer
    548..747     +  promoter       CMV promoter: human cytomegalovirus (CMV) immediate early promoter
    842..974     +  intron         chimeric intron: chimera between introns from human β-globin and immunoglobulin heavy chain genes
   1010..1675    +  CDS            ppluGFP2: ppluGFP2 is a basic (constitutively fluorescent) green fluorescent protein published in 2004, derived from Pontellina plumata.
   1718..1799    -  polyA_signal   SV40 poly(A) signal: SV40 polyadenylation signal
   1822..1890    -  CDS            large T antigen (fragment): large T antigen from SV40 (simian virus 40)
   1944..1962    +  protein_bind   attB2 (fragment): mutant version of attB; core recombination site for the Gateway® BP reaction BP Clonase™
   2013..2088    -  misc_RNA       gRNA scaffold: guide RNA scaffold for the Streptococcus pyogenes CRISPR/Cas9 system
   2115..2355    -  promoter       U6 promoter: RNA polymerase III promoter for human U6 snRNA
   2354..2372    +  CDS            lacZα (fragment): LacZα fragment of β-galactosidase; lacZ fragment
   2444..3032    -  rep_origin     ori: high-copy-number ColE1/pMB1/pBR322/pUC origin of replication
   3113..3907    -  CDS            NeoR/KanR: aminoglycoside phosphotransferase from Tn5; aph(3')-II (or nptII); confers resistance to neomycin, kanamycin, and G418 (Geneticin®)
   3908..3934    -  promoter       AmpR promoter (fragment): bla
>Addgene plasmid #110692 | GuideVector_BbsI | depositor full sequence | sequence record 208240 | GuideVector_BbsI sequence 3934 bps
CGTCTCGTCCCGGTCTCCTCCCATGCATGTCAATATTGGCCATTAGCCATATTATTCATTGGTTATATAG
CATAAATCAATATTGGCTATTGGCCATTGCATACGTTGTATCTATATCATAATATGTACATTTATATTGG
CTCATGTCCAATATGACCGCCATGTTGGCATTGATTATTGACTAGTTATTAATAGTAATCAATTACGGGG
TCATTAGTTCATAGCCCATATATGGAGTTCCGCGTTACATAACTTACGGTAAATGGCCCGCCTGGCTGAC
CGCCCAACGACCCCCGCCCATTGACGTCAATAATGACGTATGTTCCCATAGTAACGCCAATAGGGACTTT
CCATTGACGTCAATGGGTGGAGTATTTACGGTAAACTGCCCACTTGGCAGTACATCAAGTGTATCATATG
CCAAGTCCGCCCCCTATTGACGTCAATGACGGTAAATGGCCCGCCTGGCATTATGCCCAGTACATGACCT
TACGGGACTTTCCTACTTGGCAGTACATCTACGTATTAGTCATCGCTATTACCATGGTGATGCGGTTTTG
GCAGTACACCAATGGGCGTGGATAGCGGTTTGACTCACGGGGATTTCCAAGTCTCCACCCCATTGACGTC
AATGGGAGTTTGTTTTGGCACCAAAATCAACGGGACTTTCCAAAATGTCGTAATAACCCCGCCCCGTTGA
CGCAAATGGGCGGTAGGCGTGTACGGTGGGAGGTCTATATAAGCAGAGGTCGTTTAGTGAACCGTCAGAT
CACTAGTAGCTTTATTGCGGTAGTTTATCACAGTTAAATTGCTAACGCAGTCAGTGCTCGACTGATCACA
GGTAAGTATCAAGGTTACAAGACAGGTTTAAGGAGGCCAATAGAAACTGGGCTTGTCGAGACAGAGAAGA
TTCTTGCGTTTCTGATAGGCACCTATTGGTCTTACTGACATCCACTTTGCCTTTCTCTCCACAGGGGTAC
CGAAGCCGCTAGCGCTACCGGTCGCCACCATGCCCGCCATGAAGATCGAGTGCCGCATCACCGGCACCCT
GAACGGCGTGGAGTTCGAGCTGGTGGGCGGCGGAGAGGGCACCCCCGAGCAGGGCCGCATGACCAACAAG
ATGAAGAGCACCAAAGGCGCCCTGACCTTCAGCCCCTACCTGCTGAGCCACGTGATGGGCTACGGCTTCT
ACCACTTCGGCACCTACCCCAGCGGCTACGAGAACCCCTTCCTGCACGCCATCAACAACGGCGGCTACAC
CAACACCCGCATCGAGAAGTACGAGGACGGCGGCGTGCTGCACGTGAGCTTCAGCTACCGCTACGAGGCC
GGCCGCGTGATCGGCGACTTCAAGGTGGTGGGCACCGGCTTCCCCGAGGACAGCGTGATCTTCACCGACA
AGATCATCCGCAGCAACGCCACCGTGGAGCACCTGCACCCCATGGGCGATAACGTGCTGGTGGGCAGCTT
CGCCCGCACCTTCAGCCTGCGCGACGGCGGCTACTACAGCTTCGTGGTGGACAGCCACATGCACTTCAAG
AGCGCCATCCACCCCAGCATCCTGCAGAACGGGGGCCCCATGTTCGCCTTCCGCCGCGTGGAGGAGCTGC
ACAGCAACACCGAGCTGGGCATCGTGGAGTACCAGCACGCCTTCAAGACCCCCATCGCCTTCGCCAGATC
TCGAGCTCGATGAGTTTGGACAAACCACAACTAGAATGCAGTGAAAAAAATGCTTTATTTGTGAAATTTG
TGATGCTATTGCTTTATTTGTAACCATTATAAGCTGCAATAAACAAGTTAACAACAACAATTGCATTCAT
TTTATGTTTCAGGTTCAGGGGGAGGTGTGGGAGGTTTTTTAAAGCAAGTAAAACCTCTACAAATGTGGTA
CTTAAGAGGGGGAGACCAAAGGGCGAGACGTTAAGGAAAGCTAGCTAATGCCAACTTTGTACAAGAAAGC
TGTTAATTAATCGCGACTAGTCAGGAAACAGCTATGACGGTCTAGAAAAAAAGCACCGACTCGGTGCCAC
TTTTTCAAGTTGATAACGGACTAGCCTTATTTTAACTTGCTATTTCTAGCTCTAAAACAGGTCTTCTCGA
AGACCCGGTGTTTCGTCCTTTCCACAAGATATATAAAGCCAAGAAATCGAAATACTTTCAAGTTACGGTA
AGCATATGATAGTCCATTTTAAAACATAATTTTAAAACTGCAAACTACCCAAGAAATTATTACTTTCTAC
GTCACGTATTTTGTACTAATATCTTTGTGTTTACAGTCAAATTAATTCTAATTATCTCTCTAACAGCCTT
GTATCGTATATGCAAATATGAAGGAATCATGGGAAATAGGCCCTCACTGGCCGTCGTTTTACTGATCAGA
TATCATGTGAGCAAAAGGCCAGCAAAAGGCCAGGAACCGTAAAAAGGCCGCGTTGCTGGCGTTTTTCCAT
AGGCTCCGCCCCCCTGACGAGCATCACAAAAATCGACGCTCAAGTCAGAGGTGGCGAAACCCGACAGGAC
TATAAAGATACCAGGCGTTTCCCCCTGGAAGCTCCCTCGTGCGCTCTCCTGTTCCGACCCTGCCGCTTAC
GGGATACCTGTCCGCCTTTCTCCCTTCGGGAAGCGTGGCGCTTTCTCATAGCTCACGCTGTAGGTATCTC
AGTTCGGTGTAGGTCGTTCGCTCCAAGCTGGGCTGTGTGCACGAACCCCCCGTTCAGCCCGACCGCTGCG
CCTTATCCGGTAACTATCGTCTTGAGTCCAACCCGGTAAGACACGACTTATCGCCACTGGCAGCAGCCAC
TGGTAACAGGATTAGCAGAGCGAGGTATGTAGGCGGTGCTACAGAGTTCTTGAAGTGGTGGCCTAACTAC
GGCTACACTAGAAGAACAGTATTTGGTATCTGCGCTCTGCTGAAGCCAGTTACCTTCGGAAAAAGAGTTG
GTAGCTCTTGATCCGGCAAACAAACCACCGCTGGTAGCGGTGGTTTTTTTGTTTGCAAGCAGCAGATTAC
GCGCAGAAAAAAAGGATCTCAAGAAGATCCTTTGATCTTTTCTACGGGGTCTGACGCTCAGTGGAACGAA
AACTCACGTTAAGGGATTTTGGTCATGCCGTCTCAGAAGAACTCGTCAAGAAGGCGATAGAAGGCGATGC
GCTGCGAATCGGGAGCGGCGATACCGTAAAGCACGAGGAAGCGGTCAGCCCATTCGCCGCCAAGCTCTTC
AGCAATATCACGGGTAGCCAACGCTATGTCCTGATAGCGGTCCGCCACACCCAGCCGGCCACAGTCGATG
AATCCAGAAAAGCGGCCATTTTCCACCATGATATTCGGCAAGCAGGCATCGCCATGGGTCACGACGAGAT
CCTCGCCGTCGGGCATGCTCGCCTTGAGCCTGGCGAACAGTTCGGCTGGCGCGAGCCCCTGATGCTCTTC
GTCCAGATCATCCTGATCGACAAGACCGGCTTCCATCCGAGTACGTGCTCGCTCGATGCGATGTTTCGCT
TGGTGGTCGAATGGGCAGGTAGCCGGATCAAGCGTATGCAGCCGCCGCATTGCATCAGCCATGATGGATA
CTTTCTCGGCAGGAGCAAGGTGAGATGACAGGAGATCCTGCCCCGGCACTTCGCCCAATAGCAGCCAGTC
CCTTCCCGCTTCAGTGACAACGTCGAGCACAGCTGCGCAAGGAACGCCCGTCGTGGCCAGCCACGATAGC
CGCGCTGCCTCGTCTTGCAGTTCATTCAGGGCACCGGACAGGTCGGTCTTGACAAAAAGAACCGGGCGCC
CCTGCGCTGACAGCCGGAACACGGCGGCATCAGAGCAGCCGATTGTCTGTTGTGCCCAGTCATAGCCGAA
TAGCCTCTCCACCCAAGCGGCCGGAGAACCTGCGTGCAATCCATCTTGTTCAATCATAATATTATTGAAG
CATTTATCAGGGTT
