Features (pLannotate 1.2.2; 13 found; start..end, strand, type, name):
     98..475     +  enhancer       CMV enhancer: human cytomegalovirus immediate early enhancer
    477..676     +  promoter       CMV promoter: human cytomegalovirus (CMV) immediate early promoter
    771..903     +  intron         chimeric intron: chimera between introns from human β-globin and immunoglobulin heavy chain genes
    939..1604    +  CDS            ppluGFP2: ppluGFP2 is a basic (constitutively fluorescent) green fluorescent protein published in 2004, derived from Pontellina plumata.
   1647..1728    -  polyA_signal   SV40 poly(A) signal: SV40 polyadenylation signal
   1751..1819    -  CDS            large T antigen (fragment): large T antigen from SV40 (simian virus 40)
   1860..1878    +  protein_bind   attB2 (fragment): mutant version of attB; core recombination site for the Gateway® BP reaction BP Clonase™
   1929..2004    -  misc_RNA       gRNA scaffold: guide RNA scaffold for the Streptococcus pyogenes CRISPR/Cas9 system
   2031..2271    -  promoter       U6 promoter: RNA polymerase III promoter for human U6 snRNA
   2270..2288    +  CDS            lacZα (fragment): LacZα fragment of β-galactosidase; lacZ fragment
   2360..2948    -  rep_origin     ori: high-copy-number ColE1/pMB1/pBR322/pUC origin of replication
   3029..3823    -  CDS            NeoR/KanR: aminoglycoside phosphotransferase from Tn5; aph(3')-II (or nptII); confers resistance to neomycin, kanamycin, and G418 (Geneticin®)
   3824..3850    -  promoter       AmpR promoter (fragment): bla
>Addgene plasmid #110692 | GuideVector_BbsI | addgene full sequence | sequence record 211319 | Addgene NGS Result
ATAAATCAATATTGGCTATTGGCCATTGCATACGTTGTATCTATATCATAATATGTACATTTATATTGGC
TCATGTCCAATATGACCGCCATGTTGGCATTGATTATTGACTAGTTATTAATAGTAATCAATTACGGGGT
CATTAGTTCATAGCCCATATATGGAGTTCCGCGTTACATAACTTACGGTAAATGGCCCGCCTGGCTGACC
GCCCAACGACCCCCGCCCATTGACGTCAATAATGACGTATGTTCCCATAGTAACGCCAATAGGGACTTTC
CATTGACGTCAATGGGTGGAGTATTTACGGTAAACTGCCCACTTGGCAGTACATCAAGTGTATCATATGC
CAAGTCCGCCCCCTATTGACGTCAATGACGGTAAATGGCCCGCCTGGCATTATGCCCAGTACATGACCTT
ACGGGACTTTCCTACTTGGCAGTACATCTACGTATTAGTCATCGCTATTACCATGGTGATGCGGTTTTGG
CAGTACACCAATGGGCGTGGATAGCGGTTTGACTCACGGGGATTTCCAAGTCTCCACCCCATTGACGTCA
ATGGGAGTTTGTTTTGGCACCAAAATCAACGGGACTTTCCAAAATGTCGTAATAACCCCGCCCCGTTGAC
GCAAATGGGCGGTAGGCGTGTACGGTGGGAGGTCTATATAAGCAGAGGTCGTTTAGTGAACCGTCAGATC
ACTAGTAGCTTTATTGCGGTAGTTTATCACAGTTAAATTGCTAACGCAGTCAGTGCTCGACTGATCACAG
GTAAGTATCAAGGTTACAAGACAGGTTTAAGGAGGCCAATAGAAACTGGGCTTGTCGAGACAGAGAAGAT
TCTTGCGTTTCTGATAGGCACCTATTGGTCTTACTGACATCCACTTTGCCTTTCTCTCCACAGGGGTACC
GAAGCCGCTAGCGCTACCGGTCGCCACCATGCCCGCCATGAAGATCGAGTGCCGCATCACCGGCACCCTG
AACGGCGTGGAGTTCGAGCTGGTGGGCGGCGGAGAGGGCACCCCCGAGCAGGGCCGCATGACCAACAAGA
TGAAGAGCACCAAAGGCGCCCTGACCTTCAGCCCCTACCTGCTGAGCCACGTGATGGGCTACGGCTTCTA
CCACTTCGGCACCTACCCCAGCGGCTACGAGAACCCCTTCCTGCACGCCATCAACAACGGCGGCTACACC
AACACCCGCATCGAGAAGTACGAGGACGGCGGCGTGCTGCACGTGAGCTTCAGCTACCGCTACGAGGCCG
GCCGCGTGATCGGCGACTTCAAGGTGGTGGGCACCGGCTTCCCCGAGGACAGCGTGATCTTCACCGACAA
GATCATCCGCAGCAACGCCACCGTGGAGCACCTGCACCCCATGGGCGATAACGTGCTGGTGGGCAGCTTC
GCCCGCACCTTCAGCCTGCGCGACGGCGGCTACTACAGCTTCGTGGTGGACAGCCACATGCACTTCAAGA
GCGCCATCCACCCCAGCATCCTGCAGAACGGGGGCCCCATGTTCGCCTTCCGCCGCGTGGAGGAGCTGCA
CAGCAACACCGAGCTGGGCATCGTGGAGTACCAGCACGCCTTCAAGACCCCCATCGCCTTCGCCAGATCT
CGAGCTCGATGAGTTTGGACAAACCACAACTAGAATGCAGTGAAAAAAATGCTTTATTTGTGAAATTTGT
GATGCTATTGCTTTATTTGTAACCATTATAAGCTGCAATAAACAAGTTAACAACAACAATTGCATTCATT
TTATGTTTCAGGTTCAGGGGGAGGTGTGGGAGGTTTTTTAAAGCAAGTAAAACCTCTACAAATGTGGTAC
TTAAGAGGGGGAGACCAAAGGGCGAGACGTTAAGGGCCAACTTTGTACAAGAAAGCTGTTAATTAATCGC
GACTAGTCAGGAAACAGCTATGACGGTCTAGAAAAAAAGCACCGACTCGGTGCCACTTTTTCAAGTTGAT
AACGGACTAGCCTTATTTTAACTTGCTATTTCTAGCTCTAAAACAGGTCTTCTCGAAGACCCGGTGTTTC
GTCCTTTCCACAAGATATATAAAGCCAAGAAATCGAAATACTTTCAAGTTACGGTAAGCATATGATAGTC
CATTTTAAAACATAATTTTAAAACTGCAAACTACCCAAGAAATTATTACTTTCTACGTCACGTATTTTGT
ACTAATATCTTTGTGTTTACAGTCAAATTAATTCTAATTATCTCTCTAACAGCCTTGTATCGTATATGCA
AATATGAAGGAATCATGGGAAATAGGCCCTCACTGGCCGTCGTTTTACTGATCAGATATCATGTGAGCAA
AAGGCCAGCAAAAGGCCAGGAACCGTAAAAAGGCCGCGTTGCTGGCGTTTTTCCATAGGCTCCGCCCCCC
TGACGAGCATCACAAAAATCGACGCTCAAGTCAGAGGTGGCGAAACCCGACAGGACTATAAAGATACCAG
GCGTTTCCCCCTGGAAGCTCCCTCGTGCGCTCTCCTGTTCCGACCCTGCCGCTTACGGGATACCTGTCCG
CCTTTCTCCCTTCGGGAAGCGTGGCGCTTTCTCATAGCTCACGCTGTAGGTATCTCAGTTCGGTGTAGGT
CGTTCGCTCCAAGCTGGGCTGTGTGCACGAACCCCCCGTTCAGCCCGACCGCTGCGCCTTATCCGGTAAC
TATCGTCTTGAGTCCAACCCGGTAAGACACGACTTATCGCCACTGGCAGCAGCCACTGGTAACAGGATTA
GCAGAGCGAGGTATGTAGGCGGTGCTACAGAGTTCTTGAAGTGGTGGCCTAACTACGGCTACACTAGAAG
AACAGTATTTGGTATCTGCGCTCTGCTGAAGCCAGTTACCTTCGGAAAAAGAGTTGGTAGCTCTTGATCC
GGCAAACAAACCACCGCTGGTAGCGGTGGTTTTTTTGTTTGCAAGCAGCAGATTACGCGCAGAAAAAAAG
GATCTCAAGAAGATCCTTTGATCTTTTCTACGGGGTCTGACGCTCAGTGGAACGAAAACTCACGTTAAGG
GATTTTGGTCATGCCGTCTCAGAAGAACTCGTCAAGAAGGCGATAGAAGGCGATGCGCTGCGAATCGGGA
GCGGCGATACCGTAAAGCACGAGGAAGCGGTCAGCCCATTCGCCGCCAAGCTCTTCAGCAATATCACGGG
TAGCCAACGCTATGTCCTGATAGCGGTCCGCCACACCCAGCCGGCCACAGTCGATGAATCCAGAAAAGCG
GCCATTTTCCACCATGATATTCGGCAAGCAGGCATCGCCATGGGTCACGACGAGATCCTCGCCGTCGGGC
ATGCTCGCCTTGAGCCTGGCGAACAGTTCGGCTGGCGCGAGCCCCTGATGCTCTTCGTCCAGATCATCCT
GATCGACAAGACCGGCTTCCATCCGAGTACGTGCTCTCTCGATGCGATGTTTCGCTTGGTGGTCGAATGG
GCAGGTAGCCGGATCAAGCGTATGCAGCCGCCGCATTGCATCAGCCATGATGGATACTTTCTCGGCAGGA
GCAAGGTGAGATGACAGGAGATCCTGCCCCGGCACTTCGCCCAATAGCAGCCAGTCCCTTCCCGCTTCAG
TGACAACGTCGAGTACAGCTGCGCAAGGAACGCCCGTCGTGGCCAGCCACGATAGCCGCGCTGCCTCGTC
TTGCAGTTCATTCAGGGCACCGGACAGGTCGGTCTTGACAAAAAGAACCGGGCGCCCCTGCGCTGACAGC
CGGAACACGGCGGCATCAGAGCAGCCGATTGTCTGTTGTGCCCAGTCATAGCCGAATAGCCTCTCCACCC
AAGCGGCCGGAGAACCTGCGTGCAATCCATCTTGTTCAATCATAATATTATTGAAGCATTTATCAGGGTT
CGTCTCGTCCCGGTCTCCTCCCATGCATGTCAATATTGGCCATTAGCCATATTATTCATTGGTTATATAG
C
